>Addgene plasmid #172074 | EIF2B3-L27Q | addgene full sequence | sequence record 337813 | Addgene NGS Result
GCCAATTCAATATGGCGTATATGGACTCATGCCAATTCAATATGGTGGATCTGGACCTGTGCCAATTCAA
TATGGCGTATATGGACTCGTGCCAATTCAATATGGTGGATCTGGACCCCAGCCAATTCAATATGGCGGAC
TTGGCACCATGCCAATTCAATATGGCGGACCTGGCACTGTGCCAACTGGGGAGGGGTCTACTTGGCACGG
TGCCAAGTTTGAGGAGGGGTCTTGGCCCTGTGCCAAGTCCGCCATATTGAATTGGCATGGTGCCAATAAT
GGCGGCCATATTGGCTATATGCCAGGATCAATATATAGGCAATATCCAATATGGCCCTATGCCAATATGG
CTATTGGCCAGGTTCAATACTATGTATTGGCCCTATGCCATATAGTATTCCATATATGGGTTTTCCTATT
GACGTAGATAGCCCCTCCCAATGGGCGGTCCCATATACCATATATGGGGCTTCCTAATACCGCCCATAGC
CACTCCCCCATTGACGTCAATGGTCTCTATATATGGTCTTTCCTATTGACGTCATATGGGCGGTCCTATT
GACGTATATGGCGCCTCCCCCATTGACGTCAATTACGGTAAATGGCCCGCCTGGCTCAATGCCCATTGAC
GTCAATAGGACCACCCACCATTGACGTCAATGGGATGGCTCATTGCCCATTCATATCCGTTCTCACGCCC
CCTATTGACGTCAATGACGGTAAATGGCCCACTTGGCAGTACATCAATATCTATTAATAGTAACTTGGCA
AGTACATTACTATTGGAAGTACGCCAGGGTACATTGGCAGTACTCCCATTGACGTCAATGGCGGTAAATG
GCCCGCGATGGCTGCCAAGTACATCCCCATTGACGTCAATGGGGAGGGGCAATGACGCAAATGGGCGTTC
CATTGACGTAAATGGGCGGTAGGCGTGCCTAATGGGAGGTCTATATAAGCAATGCTCGTTTAGGGAACCG
CCATTCTGCCTGGGGACGTCGGAGCAAGCTTGATTTAGGTGACACTATAGAATACAAGCTACTTGTTCTT
TTTGCAGGATCCCATCGATGGCCGCACACAAGCTGGCTGACCCGGTTTGTAAAAATGGAATTTCAAGCAG
TAGTGATGGCAGTAGGTGGAGGATCTCGGATGACAGACCTAACTTCCAGCATTCCCAAACCTCAGCTTCC
AGTTGGGAACAAACCTTTAATTTGGTACCCATTGAACCTGCTTGAGCGTGTTGGATTTGAAGAAGTCATT
GTGGTTACAACCAGGGATGTTCAAAAGGCTCTATGTGCAGAATTCAAGATGAAAATGAAGCCAGATATTG
TGTGTATTCCTGATGATGCTGACATGGGAACTGCAGATTCTTTGCGCTACATATATCCAAAACTTAAGAC
AGATGTGCTGGTGCTGAGCTGTGATCTGATAACAGACGTTGCCTTACATGAGGTTGTGGACCTGTTTAGA
GCTTATGATGCATCACTTGCTATGTTGATGAGAAAAGGCCAAGATAGCATAGAACCTGTTCCCGGTCAAA
AGGGGAAAAAAAAAGCAGTGGAGCAGCGTGACTTCATTGGAGTGGACAGCACAGGAAAGAGGCTGCTCTT
CATGGCTAATGAAGCAGACTTGGATGAAGAGCTGGTCATTAAGGGATCCATCCTACAGAAGCATCCTAGA
ATACGTTTCCACACGGGTCTTGTGGATGCCCACCTCTACTGTTTGAAAAAATACATCGTGGACTTCCTAA
TGGAAAATGGGTCAATAACTTCTATCCGGAGTGAACTGATTCCATATTTAGTGAGAAAACAGTTTTCCTC
AGCTTCCTCACAACAGGGACAAGAAGAAAAAGAGGAGGATCTAAAGAAAAAGGAGCTGAAGTCCTTAGAT
ATCTACAGTTTTATAAAAGAAGCCAATACACTGAACCTGGCTCCCTATGATGCCTGCTGGAATGCCTGTC
GAGGAGACAGGTGGGAAGACTTGTCCAGATCACAGGTGCGCTGCTATGTCCACATCATGAAAGAGGGGCT
CTGCTCTCGAGTGAGCACACTGGGACTCTACATGGAAGCAAACAGACAGGTGCCCAAATTGCTGTCTGCT
CTCTGTCCAGAAGAACCACCAGTCCATTCGTCAGCCCAGATTGTCAGCAAACACCTGGTTGGAGTTGACA
GCCTCATTGGGCCAGAGACACAGATTGGAGAGAAGTCATCCATTAAGCGCTCAGTCATTGGCTCATCCTG
TCTCATAAAAGATAGAGTGACTATTACCAATTGCCTTCTCATGAACTCAGTCACTGTGGAGGAAGGAAGC
AATATCCAAGGCAGTGTCATCTGCAACAATGCTGTGATCGAGAAGGGTGCAGACATCAAGGACTGCTTGA
TTGGAAGTGGCCAGAGGATTGAAGCCAAAGCTAAACGAGTGAATGAGGTGATCGTGGGGAATGACCAGCT
CATGGAGATCTGAGTTCTGAGCAAGTCAGACTCCTTCCTTTTGGCCTCCAAAGCCACAGATGTTGGCTCT
AGAACTATAGTGAGTCGTATTACGTAGATCCAGACATGATAAGATACATTGATGAGTTTGGACAAACCAC
AACTAGAATGCAGTGAAAAAAATGCTTTATTTGTGAAATTTGTGATGCTATTGCTTTATTTGTAACCATT
ATAAGCTGCAATAAACAAGTTAACAACAACAATTGCATTCATTTTATGTTTCAGGTTCAGGGGGAGGTGT
GGGAGGTTTTTTAATTCGCGGCCGCGGCGCCAATGCATTGGGCCCGGTACCCAGCTTTTGTTCCCTTTAG
TGAGGGTTAATTGCGCGCTTGGCGTAATCATGGTCATAGCTGTTTCCTGTGTGAAATTGTTATCCGCTCA
CAATTCCACACAACATACGAGCCGGGAGCATAAAGTGTAAAGCCTGGGGTGCCTAATGAGTGAGCTAACT
CACATTAATTGCGTTGCGCTCACTGCCCGCTTTCCAGTCGGGAAACCTGTCGTGCCAGCTGCATTAATGA
ATCGGCCAACGCGCGGGGAGAGGCGGTTTGCGTATTGGGCGCTCTTCCGCTTCCTCGCTCACTGACTCGC
TGCGCTCGGTCGTTCGGCTGCGGCGAGCGGTATCAGCTCACTCAAAGGCGGTAATACGGTTATCCACAGA
ATCAGGGGATAACGCAGGAAAGAACATGTGAGCAAAAGGCCAGCAAAAGGCCAGGAACCGTAAAAAGGCC
GCGTTGCTGGCGTTTTTCCATAGGCTCCGCCCCCCTGACGAGCATCACAAAAATCGACGCTCAAGTCAGA
GGTGGCGAAACCCGACAGGACTATAAAGATACCAGGCGTTTCCCCCTGGAAGCTCCCTCGTGCGCTCTCC
TGTTCCGACCCTGCCGCTTACCGGATACCTGTCCGCCTTTCTCCCTTCGGGAAGCGTGGCGCTTTCTCAT
AGCTCACGCTGTAGGTATCTCAGTTCGGTGTAGGTCGTTCGCTCCAAGCTGGGCTGTGTGCACGAACCCC
CCGTTCAGCCCGACCGCTGCGCCTTATCCGGTAACTATCGTCTTGAGTCCAACCCGGTAAGACACGACTT
ATCGCCACTGGCAGCAGCCACTGGTAACAGGATTAGCAGAGCGAGGTATGTAGGCGGTGCTACAGAGTTC
TTGAAGTGGTGGCCTAACTACGGCTACACTAGAAGAACAGTATTTGGTATCTGCGCTCTGCTGAAGCCAG
TTACCTTCGGAAAAAGAGTTGGTAGCTCTTGATCCGGCAAACAAACCACCGCTGGTAGCGGTGGTTTTTT
TGTTTGCAAGCAGCAGATTACGCGCAGAAAAAAAGGATCTCAAGAAGATCCTTTGATCTTTTCTACGGGG
TCTGACGCTCAGTGGAACGAAAACTCACGTTAAGGGATTTTGGTCATGAGATTATCAAAAAGGATCTTCA
CCTAGATCCTTTTAAATTAAAAATGAAGTTTTAAATCAATCTAAAGTATATATGAGTAAACTTGGTCTGA
CAGTTACCAATGCTTAATCAGTGAGGCACCTATCTCAGCGATCTGTCTATTTCGTTCATCCATAGTTGCC
TGACTCCCCGTCGTGTAGATAACTACGATACGGGAGGGCTTACCATCTGGCCCCAGTGCTGCAATGATAC
CGCGAGACCCACGCTCACCGGCTCCAGATTTATCAGCAATAAACCAGCCAGCCGGAAGGGCCGAGCGCAG
AAGTGGTCCTGCAACTTTATCCGCCTCCATCCAGTCTATTAATTGTTGCCGGGAAGCTAGAGTAAGTAGT
TCGCCAGTTAATAGTTTGCGCAACGTTGTTGCCATTGCTACAGGCATCGTGGTGTCACGCTCGTCGTTTG
GTATGGCTTCATTCAGCTCCGGTTCCCAACGATCAAGGCGAGTTACATGATCCCCCATGTTGTGCAAAAA
AGCGGTTAGCTCCTTCGGTCCTCCGATCGTTGTCAGAAGTAAGTTGGCCGCAGTGTTATCACTCATGGTT
ATGGCAGCACTGCATAATTCTCTTACTGTCATGCCATCCGTAAGATGCTTTTCTGTGACTGGTGAGTACT
CAACCAAGTCATTCTGAGAATAGTGTATGCGGCGACCGAGTTGCTCTTGCCCGGCGTCAATACGGGATAA
TACCGCGCCACATAGCAGAACTTTAAAAGTGCTCATCATTGGAAAACGTTCTTCGGGGCGAAAACTCTCA
AGGATCTTACCGCTGTTGAGATCCAGTTCGATGTAACCCACTCGTGCACCCAACTGATCTTCAGCATCTT
TTACTTTCACCAGCGTTTCTGGGTGAGCAAAAACAGGAAGGCAAAATGCCGCAAAAAAGGGAATAAGGGC
GACACGGAAATGTTGAATACTCATACTCTTCCTTTTTCAATATTATTGAAGCATTTATCAGGGTTATTGT
CTCATGAGCGGATACATATTTGAATGTATTTAGAAAAATAAACAAATAGGGGTTCCGCGCACATTTCCCC
GAAAAGTGCCACCTAAATTGTAAGCGTTAATATTTTGTTAAAATTCGCGTTAAATTTTTGTTAAATCAGC
TCATTTTTTAACCAATAGGCCGAAATCGGCAAAATCCCTTATAAATCAAAAGAATAGACCGAGATAGGGT
[37 nt withheld, positions 5111-5147]
AAAGAACGTGGACTCCAACGTCAAAGG
[49 nt withheld, positions 5175-5223]
T
[91 nt withheld, positions 5225-5315]
G
[124 nt withheld, positions 5317-5440]
CCCATTCGCCATTCAGGCTGCGCAACTGTTGGGAAGGGCGATCGGTGCGGGCCTCTTCGCTATTACGCCA
GTCGACC
Features (pLannotate 1.2.2; 15 found; start..end, strand, type, name):
      1..978     +  promoter       CMV IE94 promoter: enhancer/promoter region of simian cytomegalovirus major immediate early transcription unit IE94
   1013..1031    +  promoter       SP6 promoter: promoter for bacteriophage SP6 RNA polymerase
   1105..2460    +  CDS            EIF2B3: EI2BG_HUMAN - Experimental evidence at protein level: Swiss-Prot protein existence level 1. Catalyzes the exchange of eukaryotic initiation factor 2- bound GDP for GTP. From Homo sapiens (Human).
   2525..2542    -  promoter       T7 promoter (fragment): promoter for bacteriophage T7 RNA polymerase
   2547..2681    -  polyA_signal   SV40 poly(A) signal: SV40 polyadenylation signal
   2794..2812    -  promoter       T3 promoter: promoter for bacteriophage T3 RNA polymerase
   2857..2873    -  protein_bind   lac operator: The lac repressor binds to the lac operator to inhibit transcription in E. coli. This inhibition can be relieved by adding lactose or isopropyl-β-D-thiogalactopyranoside (IPTG). lac repressor encoded by lacI
   2881..2911    -  promoter       lac promoter: promoter for the E. coli lac operon
   2926..2947    -  protein_bind   CAP binding site: CAP binding activates transcription in the presence of cAMP. E. coli catabolite activator protein
   2960..3052    -  CDS            lacI (fragment): lac repressor; lacI; The lac repressor binds to the lac operator to inhibit transcription in E. coli. This inhibition can be relieved by adding lactose or isopropyl-β-D-thiogalactopyranoside (IPTG).
   3235..3823    -  rep_origin     ori: high-copy-number ColE1/pMB1/pBR322/pUC origin of replication
   3994..4854    -  CDS            AmpR: β-lactamase; bla; confers resistance to ampicillin, carbenicillin, and related antibiotics
   4855..4959    -  promoter       AmpR promoter: bla
   5012..5440    -  rep_origin     f1 ori (sequence partly withheld): f1 bacteriophage origin of replication; arrow indicates direction of (+) strand synthesis
   5445..5511    -  CDS            lacZα (fragment): LacZα fragment of β-galactosidase; lacZ fragment
