[The description below was written by a language model from this plasmid's Addgene catalogue record and pLannotate feature annotations shown in this document.]
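Description:
EIF2B3-L27Q is a pCS2+-based expression plasmid carrying the human EIF2B3 coding sequence, which encodes the gamma subunit of the eIF2B guanine nucleotide exchange factor that recycles eIF2-GDP to eIF2-GTP. The insert carries the c.80T>A substitution, which the construct name indicates gives the L27Q amino-acid change. It was cloned between ClaI and XbaI sites. The sequenced plasmid is about 5.5 kb, consistent with a roughly 4 kb backbone plus a roughly 1.4 kb insert. It is maintained in E. coli through a high-copy ColE1/pUC-type origin with ampicillin selection (AmpR under its own bla promoter). The backbone also retains an f1 phage origin and remnants of the lac promoter/operator, lacI and lacZα regions, which have no role in expressing the insert.

The open reading frame sits downstream of two promoters in tandem. The simian CMV IE94 enhancer/promoter can drive expression in vertebrate cells. An SP6 phage promoter lies between it and the coding sequence and allows sense-strand RNA to be made in vitro. An SV40 polyadenylation signal lies 3′ of the insert, although the annotation places it on the reverse strand. The T7 fragment and T3 promoter beyond the insert point back toward it, and the T3 site also serves as a sequencing primer site.

The stated purpose is in vitro transcription for rescue experiments. The associated study concerns zebrafish eif2b3 mutants that model vanishing white matter disease and were used to validate novel disease alleles. This suggests that mRNA from this variant is used to test whether the L27Q allele retains function.
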