Addgene plasmid #172074: EIF2B3-L27Q
Purpose: In vitro transcription for rescue experiments
Depositing lab: Cheol-Hee Kim. Depositing organization: Chungnam National University. Publication: Eif2b3 mutants recapitulate phenotypes of vanishing white matter disease and validate novel disease alleles in zebrafish. Lee YR, Kim SH, Ben-Mahmoud A, Kim OH, Choi TI, Lee KH, Ku B, Eum J, Kee Y, Lee S, Cha J, Won D, Lee ST, Choi JR, Lee JS, Kim HD, Kim HG, Bonkowsky JL, Kang HC, Kim CH. Hum Mol Genet. 2021 Apr 27;30(5):331-342. doi: 10.1093/hmg/ddab033. PubMed 33517449.
Backbone
  Vector backbone: pCS2+
  Backbone size w/o insert (bp): 4000
  Vector type: Mammalian Expression
Growth in bacteria
  Bacterial resistance: Ampicillin, 100 μg/mL
  Growth temperature: 37°C
  Growth strain: DH5alpha
  Copy number: High Copy
Gene/Insert
  Gene/Insert name: EIF2B3
  Species: H. sapiens (human)
  Insert size (bp): 1400
  Mutation: c.80T>A
  Entrez Gene: EIF2B3 (a.k.a. EIF-2B, EIF2Bgamma)
  Promoter: CMV
  Cloning method: Restriction Enzyme; 5′ cloning site ClaI (unknown if destroyed); 3′ cloning site XbaI (unknown if destroyed)
  Sequencing primers: 5′ SP6; 3′ T3
Terms and licenses: Academic/Nonprofit Terms; Industry Terms: Not Available to Industry
How to cite: EIF2B3-L27Q was a gift from Cheol-Hee Kim (Addgene plasmid # 172074 ; http://n2t.net/addgene:172074 ; RRID:Addgene_172074)
