>Addgene plasmid #172074 | EIF2B3-L27Q | depositor full sequence | sequence record 333661 | Full Sequence
ATGGAATTTCAAGCAGTAGTGATGGCAGTAGGTGGAGGATCTCGGATGACAGACCTAACTTCCAGCATTC
CCAAACCTCAGCTTCCAGTTGGGAACAAACCTTTAATTTGGTACCCATTGAACCTGCTTGAGCGTGTTGG
ATTTGAAGAAGTCATTGTGGTTACAACCAGGGATGTTCAAAAGGCTCTATGTGCAGAATTCAAGATGAAA
ATGAAGCCAGATATTGTGTGTATTCCTGATGATGCTGACATGGGAACTGCAGATTCTTTGCGCTACATAT
ATCCAAAACTTAAGACAGATGTGCTGGTGCTGAGCTGTGATCTGATAACAGACGTTGCCTTACATGAGGT
TGTGGACCTGTTTAGAGCTTATGATGCATCACTTGCTATGTTGATGAGAAAAGGCCAAGATAGCATAGAA
CCTGTTCCCGGTCAAAAGGGGAAAAAAAAAGCAGTGGAGCAGCGTGACTTCATTGGAGTGGACAGCACAG
GAAAGAGGCTGCTCTTCATGGCTAATGAAGCAGACTTGGATGAAGAGCTGGTCATTAAGGGATCCATCCT
ACAGAAGCATCCTAGAATACGTTTCCACACGGGTCTTGTGGATGCCCACCTCTACTGTTTGAAAAAATAC
ATCGTGGACTTCCTAATGGAAAATGGGTCAATAACTTCTATCCGGAGTGAACTGATTCCATATTTAGTGA
GAAAACAGTTTTCCTCAGCTTCCTCACAACAGGGACAAGAAGAAAAAGAGGAGGATCTAAAGAAAAAGGA
GCTGAAGTCCTTAGATATCTACAGTTTTATAAAAGAAGCCAATACACTGAACCTGGCTCCCTATGATGCC
TGCTGGAATGCCTGTCGAGGAGACAGGTGGGAAGACTTGTCCAGATCACAGGTGCGCTGCTATGTCCACA
TCATGAAAGAGGGGCTCTGCTCTCGAGTGAGCACACTGGGACTCTACATGGAAGCAAACAGACAGGTGCC
CAAATTGCTGTCTGCTCTCTGTCCAGAAGAACCACCAGTCCATTCGTCAGCCCAGATTGTCAGCAAACAC
CTGGTTGGAGTTGACAGCCTCATTGGGCCAGAGACACAGATTGGAGAGAAGTCATCCATTAAGCGCTCAG
TCATTGGCTCATCCTGTCTCATAAAAGATAGAGTGACTATTACCAATTGCCTTCTCATGAACTCAGTCAC
TGTGGAGGAAGGAAGCAATATCCAAGGCAGTGTCATCTGCAACAATGCTGTGATCGAGAAGGGTGCAGAC
ATCAAGGACTGCTTGATTGGAAGTGGCCAGAGGATTGAAGCCAAAGCTAAACGAGTGAATGAGGTGATCG
TGGGGAATGACCAGCTCATGGAGATCTGA
